>Addgene plasmid #80638 | GST-CHMP4A (205-222) L217A (pGEX2T(TEV)) | depositor full sequence | sequence record 152682 | GST-CHMP4A (205-222) L217A (pGEX2T(TEV)) sequence 5041 bps
ACGTTATCGACTGCACGGTGCACCAATGCTTCTGGCGTCAGGCAGCCATCGGAAGCTGTGGTATGGCTGT
GCAGGTCGTAAATCACTGCATAATTCGTGTCGCTCAAGGCGCACTCCCGTTCTGGATAATGTTTTTTGCG
CCGACATCATAACGGTTCTGGCAAATATTCTGAAATGAGCTGTTGACAATTAATCATCGGCTCGTATAAT
GTGTGGAATTGTGAGCGGATAACAATTTCACACAGGAAACAGTATTCATGTCCCCTATACTAGGTTATTG
GAAAATTAAGGGCCTTGTGCAACCCACTCGACTTCTTTTGGAATATCTTGAAGAAAAATATGAAGAGCAT
TTGTATGAGCGCGATGAAGGTGATAAATGGCGAAACAAAAAGTTTGAATTGGGTTTGGAGTTTCCCAATC
TTCCTTATTATATTGATGGTGATGTTAAATTAACACAGTCTATGGCCATCATACGTTATATAGCTGACAA
GCACAACATGTTGGGTGGTTGTCCAAAAGAGCGTGCAGAGATTTCAATGCTTGAAGGAGCGGTTTTGGAT
ATTAGATACGGTGTTTCGAGAATTGCATATAGTAAAGACTTTGAAACTCTCAAAGTTGATTTTCTTAGCA
AGCTACCTGAAATGCTGAAAATGTTCGAAGATCGTTTATGTCATAAAACATATTTAAATGGTGATCATGT
AACCCATCCTGACTTCATGTTGTATGACGCTCTTGATGTTGTTTTATACATGGACCCAATGTGCCTGGAT
GCGTTCCCAAAATTAGTTTGTTTTAAAAAACGTATTGAAGCTATCCCACAAATTGATAAGTACTTGAAAT
CCAGCAAGTATATAGCATGGCCTTTGCAGGGCTGGCAAGCCACGTTTGGTGGTGGCGACCATCCTCCAAA
ATCGGATCTGGTTCCGCGTGGATCTCCGGAAAACCTGTATTTCCAGGGCCATATGCCCAAAGTGGATGAA
GATGAAGAAGCACTAAAGCAGGCGGCTGAGTGGGTATCCTGAGGATCCTCGAGAATTCATCGTGACTGAC
TGACGATCTGCCTCGCGCGTTTCGGTGATGACGGTGAAAACCTCTGACACATGCAGCTCCCGGAGACGGT
CACAGCTTGTCTGTAAGCGGATGCCGGGAGCAGACAAGCCCGTCAGGGCGCGTCAGCGGGTGTTGGCGGG
TGTCGGGGCGCAGCCATGACCCAGTCACGTAGCGATAGCGGAGTGTATAATTCTTGAAGACGAAAGGGCC
TCGTGATACGCCTATTTTTATAGGTTAATGTCATGATAATAATGGTTTCTTAGACGTCAGGTGGCACTTT
TCGGGGAAATGTGCGCGGAACCCCTATTTGTTTATTTTTCTAAATACATTCAAATATGTATCCGCTCATG
AGACAATAACCCTGATAAATGCTTCAATAATATTGAAAAAGGAAGAGTATGAGTATTCAACATTTCCGTG
TCGCCCTTATTCCCTTTTTTGCGGCATTTTGCCTTCCTGTTTTTGCTCACCCAGAAACGCTGGTGAAAGT
AAAAGATGCTGAAGATCAGTTGGGTGCACGAGTGGGTTACATCGAACTGGATCTCAACAGCGGTAAGATC
CTTGAGAGTTTTCGCCCCGAAGAACGTTTTCCAATGATGAGCACTTTTAAAGTTCTGCTATGTGGCGCGG
TATTATCCCGTGTTGACGCCGGGCAAGAGCAACTCGGTCGCCGCATACACTATTCTCAGAATGACTTGGT
TGAGTACTCACCAGTCACAGAAAAGCATCTTACGGATGGCATGACAGTAAGAGAATTATGCAGTGCTGCC
ATAACCATGAGTGATAACACTGCGGCCAACTTACTTCTGACAACGATCGGAGGACCGAAGGAGCTAACCG
CTTTTTTGCACAACATGGGGGATCATGTAACTCGCCTTGATCGTTGGGAACCGGAGCTGAATGAAGCCAT
ACCAAACGACGAGCGTGACACCACGATGCCTGCAGCAATGGCAACAACGTTGCGCAAACTATTAACTGGC
GAACTACTTACTCTAGCTTCCCGGCAACAATTAATAGACTGGATGGAGGCGGATAAAGTTGCAGGACCAC
TTCTGCGCTCGGCCCTTCCGGCTGGCTGGTTTATTGCTGATAAATCTGGAGCCGGTGAGCGTGGGTCTCG
CGGTATCATTGCAGCACTGGGGCCAGATGGTAAGCCCTCCCGTATCGTAGTTATCTACACGACGGGGAGT
CAGGCAACTATGGATGAACGAAATAGACAGATCGCTGAGATAGGTGCCTCACTGATTAAGCATTGGTAAC
TGTCAGACCAAGTTTACTCATATATACTTTAGATTGATTTAAAACTTCATTTTTAATTTAAAAGGATCTA
GGTGAAGATCCTTTTTGATAATCTCATGACCAAAATCCCTTAACGTGAGTTTTCGTTCCACTGAGCGTCA
GACCCCGTAGAAAAGATCAAAGGATCTTCTTGAGATCCTTTTTTTCTGCGCGTAATCTGCTGCTTGCAAA
CAAAAAAACCACCGCTACCAGCGGTGGTTTGTTTGCCGGATCAAGAGCTACCAACTCTTTTTCCGAAGGT
AACTGGCTTCAGCAGAGCGCAGATACCAAATACTGTCCTTCTAGTGTAGCCGTAGTTAGGCCACCACTTC
AAGAACTCTGTAGCACCGCCTACATACCTCGCTCTGCTAATCCTGTTACCAGTGGCTGCTGCCAGTGGCG
ATAAGTCGTGTCTTACCGGGTTGGACTCAAGACGATAGTTACCGGATAAGGCGCAGCGGTCGGGCTGAAC
GGGGGGTTCGTGCACACAGCCCAGCTTGGAGCGAACGACCTACACCGAACTGAGATACCTACAGCGTGAG
CTATGAGAAAGCGCCACGCTTCCCGAAGGGAGAAAGGCGGACAGGTATCCGGTAAGCGGCAGGGTCGGAA
CAGGAGAGCGCACGAGGGAGCTTCCAGGGGGAAACGCCTGGTATCTTTATAGTCCTGTCGGGTTTCGCCA
CCTCTGACTTGAGCGTCGATTTTTGTGATGCTCGTCAGGGGGGCGGAGCCTATGGAAAAACGCCAGCAAC
GCGGCCTTTTTACGGTTCCTGGCCTTTTGCTGGCCTTTTGCTCACATGTTCTTTCCTGCGTTATCCCCTG
ATTCTGTGGATAACCGTATTACCGCCTTTGAGTGAGCTGATACCGCTCGCCGCAGCCGAACGACCGAGCG
CAGCGAGTCAGTGAGCGAGGAAGCGGAAGAGCGCCTGATGCGGTATTTTCTCCTTACGCATCTGTGCGGT
ATTTCACACCGCATAAATTCCGACACCATCGAATGGTGCAAAACCTTTCGCGGTATGGCATGATAGCGCC
CGGAAGAGAGTCAATTCAGGGTGGTGAATGTGAAACCAGTAACGTTATACGATGTCGCAGAGTATGCCGG
TGTCTCTTATCAGACCGTTTCCCGCGTGGTGAACCAGGCCAGCCACGTTTCTGCGAAAACGCGGGAAAAA
GTGGAAGCGGCGATGGCGGAGCTGAATTACATTCCCAACCGCGTGGCACAACAACTGGCGGGCAAACAGT
CGTTGCTGATTGGCGTTGCCACCTCCAGTCTGGCCCTGCACGCGCCGTCGCAAATTGTCGCGGCGATTAA
ATCTCGCGCCGATCAACTGGGTGCCAGCGTGGTGGTGTCGATGGTAGAACGAAGCGGCGTCGAAGCCTGT
AAAGCGGCGGTGCACAATCTTCTCGCGCAACGCGTCAGTGGGCTGATCATTAACTATCCGCTGGATGACC
AGGATGCCATTGCTGTGGAAGCTGCCTGCACTAATGTTCCGGCGTTATTTCTTGATGTCTCTGACCAGAC
ACCCATCAACAGTATTATTTTCTCCCATGAAGACGGTACGCGACTGGGCGTGGAGCATCTGGTCGCATTG
GGTCACCAGCAAATCGCGCTGTTAGCGGGCCCATTAAGTTCTGTCTCGGCGCGTCTGCGTCTGGCTGGCT
GGCATAAATATCTCACTCGCAATCAAATTCAGCCGATAGCGGAACGGGAAGGCGACTGGAGTGCCATGTC
CGGTTTTCAACAAACCATGCAAATGCTGAATGAGGGCATCGTTCCCACTGCGATGCTGGTTGCCAACGAT
CAGATGGCGCTGGGCGCAATGCGCGCCATTACCGAGTCCGGGCTGCGCGTTGGTGCGGATATCTCGGTAG
TGGGATACGACGATACCGAAGACAGCTCATGTTATATCCCGCCGTTAACCACCATCAAACAGGATTTTCG
CCTGCTGGGGCAAACCAGCGTGGACCGCTTGCTGCAACTCTCTCAGGGCCAGGCGGTGAAGGGCAATCAG
CTGTTGCCCGTCTCACTGGTGAAAAGAAAAACCACCCTGGCGCCCAATACGCAAACCGCCTCTCCCCGCG
CGTTGGCCGATTCATTAATGCAGCTGGCACGACAGGTTTCCCGACTGGAAAGCGGGCAGTGAGCGCAACG
CAATTAATGTGAGTTAGCTCACTCATTAGGCACCCCAGGCTTTACACTTTATGCTTCCGGCTCGTATGTT
GTGTGGAATTGTGAGCGGATAACAATTTCACACAGGAAACAGCTATGACCATGATTACGGATTCACTGGC
CGTCGTTTTACAACGTCGTGACTGGGAAAACCCTGGCGTTACCCAACTTAATCGCCTTGCAGCACATCCC
CCTTTCGCCAGCTGGCGTAATAGCGAAGAGGCCCGCACCGATCGCCCTTCCCAACAGTTGCGCAGCCTGA
ATGGCGAATGGCGCTTTGCCTGGTTTCCGGCACCAGAAGCGGTGCCGGAAAGCTGGCTGGAGTGCGATCT
TCCTGAGGCCGATACTGTCGTCGTCCCCTCAAACTGGCAGATGCACGGTTACGATGCGCCCATCTACACC
AACGTAACCTATCCCATTACGGTCAATCCGCCGTTTGTTCCCACGGAGAATCCGACGGGTTGTTACTCGC
TCACATTTAATGTTGATGAAAGCTGGCTACAGGAAGGCCAGACGCGAATTATTTTTGATGGCGTTGGAAT
T
Features (pLannotate 1.2.2; 17 found; start..end, strand, type, name):
      6..107     -  CDS            yciV (fragment): RNAAM_ECOLI - Also known as trpH From Escherichia coli (strain K12).
    183..211     +  promoter       tac promoter: strong E. coli promoter; hybrid between the trp and lac UV5 promoters
    219..235     +  protein_bind   lac operator: The lac repressor binds to the lac operator to inhibit transcription in E. coli. This inhibition can be relieved by adding lactose or isopropyl-β-D-thiogalactopyranoside (IPTG). lac repressor encoded by lacI
    258..911     +  CDS            GST26_SCHJA: Experimental evidence at protein level: Swiss-Prot protein existence level 1. GST isoenzymes appear to play a central role in the parasite detoxification system. Other functions are also suspected including a role in increasing the solubility of haematin in the parasite gut. From Schistosoma japonicum (Blood fluke).
    939..959     +  CDS            TEV site: tobacco etch virus (TEV) protease recognition and cleavage site
   1058..1097    +  CDS            rop (fragment): Rop protein, which maintains plasmids at low copy number; rop
   1199..1239    +  misc_feature   bom (fragment): basis of mobility region from pBR322
   1344..1448    +  promoter       AmpR promoter: bla
   1449..2309    +  CDS            AmpR: β-lactamase; bla; confers resistance to ampicillin, carbenicillin, and related antibiotics
   2480..3068    +  rep_origin     ori: high-copy-number ColE1/pMB1/pBR322/pUC origin of replication
   3254..3305    -  misc_feature   bom (fragment): basis of mobility region from pBR322
   3312..3389    +  promoter       lacIq promoter: lacI (mutant); In the lacIq allele, a single base change in the promoter boosts expression of the lacI gene about 10-fold.
   3390..4472    +  CDS            lacI: lac repressor; lacI; The lac repressor binds to the lac operator to inhibit transcription in E. coli. This inhibition can be relieved by adding lactose or isopropyl-β-D-thiogalactopyranoside (IPTG).
   4485..4506    +  protein_bind   CAP binding site: CAP binding activates transcription in the presence of cAMP. E. coli catabolite activator protein
   4521..4551    +  promoter       lac promoter: promoter for the E. coli lac operon
   4559..4575    +  protein_bind   lac operator: The lac repressor binds to the lac operator to inhibit transcription in E. coli. This inhibition can be relieved by adding lactose or isopropyl-β-D-thiogalactopyranoside (IPTG). lac repressor encoded by lacI
   4595..4768    +  CDS            lacZα: LacZα fragment of β-galactosidase; lacZ fragment
