>Addgene plasmid #80638 | GST-CHMP4A (205-222) L217A (pGEX2T(TEV)) | addgene full sequence | sequence record 161738 | Addgene NGS result
TTGACAATTAATCATCGGCTCGTATAATGTGTGGAATTGTGAGCGGATAACAATTTCACACAGGAAACAG
TATTCATGTCCCCTATACTAGGTTATTGGAAAATTAAGGGCCTTGTGCAACCCACTCGACTTCTTTTGGA
ATATCTTGAAGAAAAATATGAAGAGCATTTGTATGAGCGCGATGAAGGTGATAAATGGCGAAACAAAAAG
TTTGAATTGGGTTTGGAGTTTCCCAATCTTCCTTATTATATTGATGGTGATGTTAAATTAACACAGTCTA
TGGCCATCATACGTTATATAGCTGACAAGCACAACATGTTGGGTGGTTGTCCAAAAGAGCGTGCAGAGAT
TTCAATGCTTGAAGGAGCGGTTTTGGATATTAGATACGGTGTTTCGAGAATTGCATATAGTAAAGACTTT
GAAACTCTCAAAGTTGATTTTCTTAGCAAGCTACCTGAAATGCTGAAAATGTTCGAAGATCGTTTATGTC
ATAAAACATATTTAAATGGTGATCATGTAACCCATCCTGACTTCATGTTGTATGACGCTCTTGATGTTGT
TTTATACATGGACCCAATGTGCCTGGATGCGTTCCCAAAATTAGTTTGTTTTAAAAAACGTATTGAAGCT
ATCCCACAAATTGATAAGTACTTGAAATCCAGCAAGTATATAGCATGGCCTTTGCAGGGCTGGCAAGCCA
CGTTTGGTGGTGGCGACCATCCTCCAAAATCGGATCTGGTTCCGCGTGGATCTCCGGAAAACCTGTATTT
CCAGGGCCATATGCCCAAAGTGGATGAAGATGAAGAAGCACTAAAGCAGGCGGCTGAGTGGGTATCCTGA
GGATCCTCGAGAATTCATCGTGACTGACTGACGATCTGCCTCGCGCGTTTCGGTGATGACGGTGAAAACC
TCTGACACATGCAGCTCCCGGAGACGGTCACAGCTTGTCTGTAAGCGGATGCCGGGAGCAGACAAGCCCG
TCAGGGCGCGTCAGCGGGTGTTGGCGGGTGTCGGGGCGCAGCCATGACCCAGTCACGTAGCGATAGCGGA
GTGTATAATTCTTGAAGACGAAAGGGCCTCGTGATACGCCTATTTTTATAGGTTAATGTCATGATAATAA
TGGTTTCTTAGACGTCAGGTGGCACTTTTCGGGGAAATGTGCGCGGAACCCCTATTTGTTTATTTTTCTA
AATACATTCAAATATGTATCCGCTCATGAGACAATAACCCTGATAAATGCTTCAATAATATTGAAAAAGG
AAGAGTATGAGTATTCAACATTTCCGTGTCGCCCTTATTCCCTTTTTTGCGGCATTTTGCCTTCCTGTTT
TTGCTCACCCAGAAACGCTGGTGAAAGTAAAAGATGCTGAAGATCAGTTGGGTGCACGAGTGGGTTACAT
CGAACTGGATCTCAACAGCGGTAAGATCCTTGAGAGTTTTCGCCCCGAAGAACGTTTTCCAATGATGAGC
ACTTTTAAAGTTCTGCTATGTGGCGCGGTATTATCCCGTGTTGACGCCGGGCAAGAGCAACTCGGTCGCC
GCATACACTATTCTCAGAATGACTTGGTTGAGTACTCACCAGTCACAGAAAAGCATCTTACGGATGGCAT
GACAGTAAGAGAATTATGCAGTGCTGCCATAACCATGAGTGATAACACTGCGGCCAACTTACTTCTGACA
ACGATCGGAGGACCGAAGGAGCTAACCGCTTTTTTGCACAACATGGGGGATCATGTAACTCGCCTTGATC
GTTGGGAACCGGAGCTGAATGAAGCCATACCAAACGACGAGCGTGACACCACGATGCCTGCAGCAATGGC
AACAACGTTGCGCAAACTATTAACTGGCGAACTACTTACTCTAGCTTCCCGGCAACAATTAATAGACTGG
ATGGAGGCGGATAAAGTTGCAGGACCACTTCTGCGCTCGGCCCTTCCGGCTGGCTGGTTTATTGCTGATA
AATCTGGAGCCGGTGAGCGTGGGTCTCGCGGTATCATTGCAGCACTGGGGCCAGATGGTAAGCCCTCCCG
TATCGTAGTTATCTACACGACGGGGAGTCAGGCAACTATGGATGAACGAAATAGACAGATCGCTGAGATA
GGTGCCTCACTGATTAAGCATTGGTAACTGTCAGACCAAGTTTACTCATATATACTTTAGATTGATTTAA
AACTTCATTTTTAATTTAAAAGGATCTAGGTGAAGATCCTTTTTGATAATCTCATGACCAAAATCCCTTA
ACGTGAGTTTTCGTTCCACTGAGCGTCAGACCCCGTAGAAAAGATCAAAGGATCTTCTTGAGATCCTTTT
TTTCTGCGCGTAATCTGCTGCTTGCAAACAAAAAAACCACCGCTACCAGCGGTGGTTTGTTTGCCGGATC
AAGAGCTACCAACTCTTTTTCCGAAGGTAACTGGCTTCAGCAGAGCGCAGATACCAAATACTGTCCTTCT
AGTGTAGCCGTAGTTAGGCCACCACTTCAAGAACTCTGTAGCACCGCCTACATACCTCGCTCTGCTAATC
CTGTTACCAGTGGCTGCTGCCAGTGGCGATAAGTCGTGTCTTACCGGGTTGGACTCAAGACGATAGTTAC
CGGATAAGGCGCAGCGGTCGGGCTGAACGGGGGGTTCGTGCACACAGCCCAGCTTGGAGCGAACGACCTA
CACCGAACTGAGATACCTACAGCGTGAGCTATGAGAAAGCGCCACGCTTCCCGAAGGGAGAAAGGCGGAC
AGGTATCCGGTAAGCGGCAGGGTCGGAACAGGAGAGCGCACGAGGGAGCTTCCAGGGGGAAACGCCTGGT
ATCTTTATAGTCCTGTCGGGTTTCGCCACCTCTGACTTGAGCGTCGATTTTTGTGATGCTCGTCAGGGGG
GCGGAGCCTATGGAAAAACGCCAGCAACGCGGCCTTTTTACGGTTCCTGGCCTTTTGCTGGCCTTTTGCT
CACATGTTCTTTCCTGCGTTATCCCCTGATTCTGTGGATAACCGTATTACCGCCTTTGAGTGAGCTGATA
CCGCTCGCCGCAGCCGAACGACCGAGCGCAGCGAGTCAGTGAGCGAGGAAGCGGAAGAGCGCCTGATGCG
GTATTTTCTCCTTACGCATCTGTGCGGTATTTCACACCGCATAAATTCCGACACCATCGAATGGCGCAAA
ACCTTTCGCGGTATGGCATGATAGCGCCCGGAAGAGAGTCAATTCAGGGTGGTGAATGTGAAACCAGTAA
CGTTATACGATGTCGCAGAGTATGCCGGTGTCTCTTATCAGACCGTTTCCCGCGTGGTGAACCAGGCCAG
CCACGTTTCTGCGAAAACGCGGGAAAAAGTGGAAGCGGCGATGGCGGAGCTGAATTACATTCCCAACCGC
GTGGCACAACAACTGGCGGGCAAACAGTCGTTGCTGATTGGCGTTGCCACCTCCAGTCTGGCCCTGCACG
CGCCGTCGCAAATTGTCGCGGCGATTAAATCTCGCGCCGATCAACTGGGTGCCAGCGTGGTGGTGTCGAT
GGTAGAACGAAGCGGCGTCGAAGCCTGTAAAGCGGCGGTGCACAATCTTCTCGCGCAACGCGTCAGTGGG
CTGATCATTAACTATCCGCTGGATGACCAGGATGCCATTGCTGTGGAAGCTGCCTGCACTAATGTTCCGG
CGTTATTTCTTGATGTCTCTGACCAGACACCCATCAACAGTATTATTTTCTCCCATGAAGACGGTACGCG
ACTGGGCGTGGAGCATCTGGTCGCATTGGGTCACCAGCAAATCGCGCTGTTAGCGGGCCCATTAAGTTCT
GTCTCGGCGCGTCTGCGTCTGGCTGGCTGGCATAAATATCTCACTCGCAATCAAATTCAGCCGATAGCGG
AACGGGAAGGCGACTGGAGTGCCATGTCCGGTTTTCAACAAACCATGCAAATGCTGAATGAGGGCATCGT
TCCCACTGCGATGCTGGTTGCCAACGATCAGATGGCGCTGGGCGCAATGCGCGCCATTACCGAGTCCGGG
CTGCGCGTTGGTGCGGATATCTCGGTAGTGGGATACGACGATACCGAAGACAGCTCATGTTATATCCCGC
CGTTAACCACCATCAAACAGGATTTTCGCCTGCTGGGGCAAACCAGCGTGGACCGCTTGCTGCAACTCTC
TCAGGGCCAGGCGGTGAAGGGCAATCAGCTGTTGCCCGTCTCACTGGTGAAAAGAAAAACCACCCTGGCG
CCCAATACGCAAACCGCCTCTCCCCGCGCGTTGGCCGATTCATTAATGCAGCTGGCACGACAGGTTTCCC
GACTGGAAAGCGGGCAGTGAGCGCAACGCAATTAATGTAAGTTAGCTCACTCATTAGGCACCCCAGGCTT
TACACTTTATGCTTCCGGCTCGTATGTTGTGTGGAATTGTGAGCGGATAACAATTTCACACAGGAAACAG
CTATGACCATGATTACGGATTCACTGGCCGTCGTTTTACAACGTCGTGACTGGGAAAACCCTGGCGTTAC
CCAACTTAATCGCCTTGCAGCACATCCCCCTTTCGCCAGCTGGCGTAATAGCGAAGAGGCCCGCACCGAT
CGCCCTTCCCAACAGTTGCGCAGCCTGAATGGCGAATGGCGCTTTGCCTGGTTTCCGGCACCAGAAGCGG
TGCCGGAAAGCTGGCTGGAGTGCGATCTTCCTGAGGCCGATACTGTCGTCGTCCCCTCAAACTGGCAGAT
GCACGGTTACGATGCGCCCATCTACACCAACGTGACCTATCCCATTACGGTCAATCCGCCGTTTGTTCCC
ACGGAGAATCCGACGGGTTGTTACTCGCTCACATTTAATGTTGATGAAAGCTGGCTACAGGAAGGCCAGA
CGCGAATTATTTTTGATGGCGTTGGAATTAGCTTATCGACTGCACGGTGCACCAATGCTTCTGGCGTCAG
GCAGCCATCGGAAGCTGTGGTATGGCTGTGCAGGTCGTAAATCACTGCATAATTCGTGTCGCTCAAGGCG
CACTCCCGTTCTGGATAATGTTTTTTGCGCCGACATCATAACGGTTCTGGCAAATATTCTGAAATGAGCT
G
Features (pLannotate 1.2.2; 17 found; start..end, strand, type, name):
      1..29      +  promoter       tac promoter: strong E. coli promoter; hybrid between the trp and lac UV5 promoters
     37..53      +  protein_bind   lac operator: The lac repressor binds to the lac operator to inhibit transcription in E. coli. This inhibition can be relieved by adding lactose or isopropyl-β-D-thiogalactopyranoside (IPTG). lac repressor encoded by lacI
     76..729     +  CDS            GST26_SCHJA: Experimental evidence at protein level: Swiss-Prot protein existence level 1. GST isoenzymes appear to play a central role in the parasite detoxification system. Other functions are also suspected including a role in increasing the solubility of haematin in the parasite gut. From Schistosoma japonicum (Blood fluke).
    757..777     +  CDS            TEV site: tobacco etch virus (TEV) protease recognition and cleavage site
    876..915     +  CDS            rop (fragment): Rop protein, which maintains plasmids at low copy number; rop
   1017..1057    +  misc_feature   bom (fragment): basis of mobility region from pBR322
   1162..1266    +  promoter       AmpR promoter: bla
   1267..2127    +  CDS            AmpR: β-lactamase; bla; confers resistance to ampicillin, carbenicillin, and related antibiotics
   2298..2886    +  rep_origin     ori: high-copy-number ColE1/pMB1/pBR322/pUC origin of replication
   3072..3123    -  misc_feature   bom (fragment): basis of mobility region from pBR322
   3130..3207    +  promoter       lacI promoter: lacI
   3208..4290    +  CDS            lacI: lac repressor; lacI; The lac repressor binds to the lac operator to inhibit transcription in E. coli. This inhibition can be relieved by adding lactose or isopropyl-β-D-thiogalactopyranoside (IPTG).
   4303..4324    +  protein_bind   CAP binding site: CAP binding activates transcription in the presence of cAMP. E. coli catabolite activator protein
   4339..4369    +  promoter       lac promoter: promoter for the E. coli lac operon
   4377..4393    +  protein_bind   lac operator: The lac repressor binds to the lac operator to inhibit transcription in E. coli. This inhibition can be relieved by adding lactose or isopropyl-β-D-thiogalactopyranoside (IPTG). lac repressor encoded by lacI
   4413..4586    +  CDS            lacZα: LacZα fragment of β-galactosidase; lacZ fragment
   4850..4966    -  CDS            yciV (fragment): RNAAM_ECOLI - Also known as trpH From Escherichia coli (strain K12).
