[The description below was written by a language model from this plasmid's Addgene catalogue record and pLannotate feature annotations shown in this document.]
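Description:
GST-CHMP4A (205-222) L217A (pGEX2T(TEV)) is a 5,041 bp bacterial expression plasmid built on a pGEX-2T backbone that was modified to carry a TEV protease recognition site. It is maintained in E. coli through a ColE1/pMB1-type origin and selected with ampicillin via the β-lactamase gene. Expression is driven by the hybrid tac promoter followed by a lac operator, and the plasmid supplies its own lac repressor from a lacI cassette, so transcription stays repressed until it is induced with IPTG. One of the two sequence annotations calls the repressor promoter the lacIq variant and the other calls it plain lacI. The two records are otherwise the same circle with different start points. Short rop and bom fragments, a lac promoter/lacZα segment and a yciV fragment are backbone remnants with no evident role in the design.

The open reading frame encodes Schistosoma japonicum glutathione S-transferase, then the TEV cleavage site, then a 54 bp insert cloned between NdeI and BamHI that encodes residues 205-222 of human CHMP4A, an ESCRT-III subunit. The insert is too short to be picked up by the automated annotation, but it lies directly downstream of the TEV site. The peptide carries a leucine-217-to-alanine substitution, which the record states disrupts binding to ALIX. The N-terminal GST tag allows capture on glutathione resin, and TEV digestion can release the peptide from the tag. The construct is suited to use as a binding-deficient control alongside the wild-type C-terminal CHMP4A fragment in pull-down or other biochemical studies of the ALIX-CHMP4 interaction in the human ESCRT pathway.
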