Addgene plasmid #80638: GST-CHMP4A (205-222) L217A (pGEX2T(TEV))
Purpose: Residues 205-222 of CHMP4A, Mutation disrupts binding to ALIX; Bacterial Expression Vector; TEV-cleavable GST-tag; Sundquist Lab Internal ID: WISP06-204
Depositing lab: Wesley Sundquist. Depositing organization: University of Utah. Publication: ALIX-CHMP4 interactions in the human ESCRT pathway. McCullough J, Fisher RD, Whitby FG, Sundquist WI, Hill CP. Proc Natl Acad Sci U S A. 2008 Jun 3;105(22):7687-91. doi: 10.1073/pnas.0801567105. Epub 2008 May 29. PubMed 18511562.
Backbone
  Vector backbone: pGEX 2T (TEV)
  Backbone manufacturer: GE
  Backbone size w/o insert (bp): 4987
  Total vector size (bp): 5041
  Modifications to backbone: TEV site introduced
  Vector type: Bacterial Expression
Growth in bacteria
  Bacterial resistance: Ampicillin, 100 μg/mL
  Growth temperature: 37°C
  Growth strain: DH5alpha
  Copy number: Unknown
Gene/Insert
  Gene/Insert name: CHMP4A
  Species: H. sapiens (human)
  Insert size (bp): 54
  Mutation: Residues 205-222; Changed Leucine 217 to Alanine
  Entrez Gene: CHMP4A (a.k.a. C14orf123, CHMP4, CHMP4B, HSPC134, SHAX2, SNF7, SNF7-1, VPS32-1, VPS32A)
  Tag / fusion protein: GST (N terminal on backbone)
  Cloning method: Restriction Enzyme; 5′ cloning site Nde1 (not destroyed); 3′ cloning site BamH1 (not destroyed)
  Sequencing primers: 5′ pGEX for; 3′ pGEX rev
Terms and licenses: Academic/Nonprofit Terms; Industry Terms: Not Available to Industry
How to cite: GST-CHMP4A (205-222) L217A (pGEX2T(TEV)) was a gift from Wesley Sundquist (Addgene plasmid # 80638 ; http://n2t.net/addgene:80638 ; RRID:Addgene_80638)
