>Addgene plasmid #80638 | GST-CHMP4A (205-222) L217A (pGEX2T(TEV)) | addgene partial sequence | sequence record 159329 | pGEX5 5'-GGGCTGGCAAGCCACGTTTGGTG-3'
AACCTGTATTTCCAGGGCCATATGCCCAAAGTGGATGAAGATGAAGAAGCACTAAAGCAGGCGGCTGAGT
GGGTATCCTGAGGATCCTCGAGAATTCATCGTGACTGACTGACGATCTGCCTCGCGCGTTTCGGTGATGA
CGGTGAAAACCTCTGACACATGCAGCTCCCGGAGACGGTCACAGCTTGTCTGTAAGCGGATGCCGGGAGC
AGACAAGCCCGTCAGGGCGCGTCAGCGGGTGTTGGCGGGTGTCGGGGCGCAGCCATGACCCAGTCACGTA
GCGATAGCGGAGTGTATAATTCTTGAAGACGAAAGGGCCTCGTGATACGCCTATTTTTATAGGTTAATGT
CATGATAATAATGGTTTCTTAGACGTCAGGTGGCACTTTTCGGGGAAATGTGCGCGGAACCCCTATTTGT
TTATTTTTCTAAATACATTCAAATATGTATCCGCTCATGAGACAATAACCCTGATAAATGCTTCAATAAT
ATTGAAAAAGGAAGAGTATGAGTATTCAACATTTCCGTGTCGCCCTTATTCCCTTTTTTGCGGCATTTTG
CCTTCCTGTTTTTGCTCACCCAGAAACGCTGGTGAAAGTAAAAGATGCTGAAGATCAGTTGGGTGCACGA
GTGGGTTACATCGAACTGGATCTCAACAGCGGTAAGATCCTTGAGAGTT
