>Addgene plasmid #80638 | GST-CHMP4A (205-222) L217A (pGEX2T(TEV)) | addgene partial sequence | sequence record 159330 | pGEX3 5'-CCGGGAGCTGCATGTGTCAGAGG-3'
CGCGCGAGGCAGATCGTCAGTCAGTCACGATGAATTCTCGAGGATCCTCAGGATACCCACTCAGCCGCCT
GCTTTAGTGCTTCTTCATCTTCATCCACTTTGGGCATATGGCCCTGGAAATACAGGTTTTCCGGAGATCC
ACGCGGAACCAGATCCGATTTTGGAGGATGGTCGCCACCACCAAACGTGGCTTGCCAGCCCTGCAAAGGC
CATGCTATATACTTGCTGGATTTCAAGTACTTATCAATTTGTGGGATAGCTTCAATACGTTTTTTAAAAC
AAACTAATTTTGGGAACGCATCCAGGCACATTGGGTCCATGTATAAAACAACATCAAGAGCGTCATACAA
CATGAAGTCAGGATGGGTTACATGATCACCATTTAAATATGTTTTATGACATAAACGATCTTCGAACATT
TTCAGCATTTCAGGTAGCTTGCTAAGAAAATCAACTTTGAGAGTTTCAAAGTCTTTACTATATGCAATTC
TCGAAACACCGTATCTAATATCCAAAACCGCTCCTTCAAGCATTGAAATCTCTGCACGCTCTTTTGGACA
ACCACCCAACATGTTGTGCTTGTCAGCTATATAACGTATGATGGCCATAGACTGTGTTAATTTAACATCA
CCATCAATATAATAAGGAAGATTGGGAAACTCCAAACCCAATTCAAACTTTTTGTTTCGCCATTTATCAC
CTTCATCGCGCTCATACAAATGCTCTTCATATTTTTCTTCAAGATATTCCAAAAGAAGTCGAGTGGGTTG
CACAAGGCCCTTAATTTTCCAATAACCTAGTATAGGGGACATGAATACTGTTTCCTGTGTGAAATTGTTA
TCCGCTCACAATTCCACAC
